>Addgene plasmid #238245 | pUC19_msfGFP-NPM1-repair-template for HCT116 | addgene full sequence | sequence record 474569 | Addgene NGS Result
GAGATACCTACAGCGTGAGCTATGAGAAAGCGCCACGCTTCCCGAAGGGAGAAAGGCGGACAGGTATCCG
GTAAGCGGCAGGGTCGGAACAGGAGAGCGCACGAGGGAGCTTCCAGGGGGAAACGCCTGGTATCTTTATA
GTCCTGTCGGGTTTCGCCACCTCTGACTTGAGCGTCGATTTTTGTGATGCTCGTCAGGGGGGCGGAGCCT
ATGGAAAAACGCCAGCAACGCGGCCTTTTTACGGTTCCTGGCCTTTTGCTGGCCTTTTGCTCACATGTTC
TTTCCTGCGTTATCCCCTGATTCTGTGGATAACCGTATTACCGCCTTTGAGTGAGCTGATACCGCTCGCC
GCAGCCGAACGACCGAGCGCAGCGAGTCAGTGAGCGAGGAAGCGGAAGAGCGCCCAATACGCAAACCGCC
TCTCCCCGCGCGTTGGCCGATTCATTAATGCAGCTGGCACGACAGGTTTCCCGACTGGAAAGCGGGCAGT
GAGCGCAACGCAATTAATGTGAGTTAGCTCACTCATTAGGCACCCCAGGCTTTACACTTTATGCTTCCGG
CTCGTATGTTGTGTGGAATTGTGAGCGGATAACAATTTCACACAGGAAACAGCTATGACCATGATTACGC
CAAGCTTGCATGCCTGCAGGTCGACTAACTACATCTTTCCTTCCTAACAAAGAATAAGCCGCAATTCACT
CTCTCTGGCACCTGAACTTTGGGGTAACGATTAACTGCGATCCGAAGCCTTCAGGCAAGTAAAAAATTCC
TGAAGTGATTACGCCTGTTTGGAGGCTTGCAGGGCACTAGGGGATGGGGAAAGGTGAATCGAGGTGCTCT
CTGGCTCATTCGCAGCCGGCTAACCCGCCATATCTTACACAGCTAAGGGCTGCCGACGCCATTTTGCAGG
GTGGGCTGCGCAGACTCTTGGCGGGAGGCCGGCGCGCTTGAGCGGGAGAGGACGTGGAAGGGTTGGAGGT
GGGGAGTGCGCGTTACGACTGGAAAGCACGCGTGCGCACAGGCGACAGCAGCGGAGGGGTGGGGCCAGTG
TACGAGTGCGCGTGCTCGGTGGGAGCCCGCGGAGTACCTGGAAGGAGGTGGGGGCGAGGTAGAAAGGAGT
GGGGTTGAAAAGCGCTTGCGCAGGACGGCTACGGTACGGGGGTGGGAGGGCTTCGGAGCACGCGCGCGGA
GGCGGGACTTGGGAAGCGCTCGCGAGATCTTCAGGGTCTATATATAAGCGCGGGGAGCCTGCGTCCTTTC
CCTGGTGTGATTCCGTCCTGCGCGGTTGTTCTCTGGAGCAGCGTTCTTTTATCTCCGTCCGCCTTCTCTC
CTACCTAAGTGCGTGCCGCCACCCGATGGTGAGCAAGGGCGAGGAGCTGTTCACCGGGGTGGTGCCCATC
CTGGTCGAGCTGGACGGCGACGTAAACGGCCACAAGTTCAGCGTGCGCGGCGAGGGCGAGGGCGATGCCA
CCAACGGCAAGCTGACCCTGAAGTTCATCTGCACCACCGGCAAGCTGCCCGTGCCCTGGCCCACCCTCGT
GACCACCCTGACCTACGGCGTGCAGTGCTTCAGCCGCTACCCCGACCACATGAAGCAGCACGACTTCTTC
AAGTCCGCCATGCCCGAAGGCTACGTCCAGGAGCGCACCATCTCCTTCAAGGACGACGGCACCTACAAGA
CCCGCGCCGAGGTGAAGTTCGAGGGCGACACCCTGGTGAACCGCATCGAGCTGAAGGGCATCGACTTCAA
GGAGGACGGCAACATCCTGGGGCACAAGCTGGAGTACAACTTCAACAGCCACAACGTCTATATCACGGCC
GACAAGCAGAAGAACGGCATCAAGGCGAACTTCAAGATCCGCCACAACGTCGAGGACGGCAGCGTGCAGC
TCGCCGACCACTACCAGCAGAACACCCCCATCGGCGACGGCCCCGTGCTGCTGCCCGACAACCACTACCT
GAGCACCCAGTCCAAGCTGAGCAAAGACCCCAACGAGAAGCGCGATCACATGGTCCTGCTGGAGTTCGTG
ACCGCCGCCGGGATCACTCTCGGCATGGACGAGCTGTACAAAGGAGGAGGCGGATCCGGAGGCGGAGGAT
CCGAAGATTCGATGGACATGGACATGAGCCCCCTGAGGCCTCAGAACTATCTTTTCGGTAACTGCTGGGG
GGAGCTGGAGCGAGGCCGAGCGGGGCCTGGTGGCGGTGAGGGTGGGGGTGAGGGGCGGGAATCCGGCTGC
AACCGGGTCTGGTGGAGACCGCCAGACCGACGGGAGGCCTGAGCGGGTGGGAAGAGCTGCCTGAGCCCTG
GACCTGGAGGGATTGGAGCCGCGGGGGGAGCCGGTGGCGTGAAGGGGGAGGAGACGAGCGGCCTGAAGCG
TCTGGGGCGTGAGCGGTCCGAGGCCCGGGGCCTGAGGTAAAGTGGAACCGGCCGCCTGGAAGTTCGGCCT
TTGCCGGGGATACGTGGCGGAGCTCCAGGCGTGGTTTATTTTCTAACGGCGGTGGTTCATAGGCTTCTGA
TGCCAGGCCCCGGGTTGGTGGTCCTGGAGGCTGGGTTCACCGGGAAGCATGGGCCTGCTTGTTGGAGCGG
GTAGATGCACAGCCTGGCGTTATTCTGGCCTCAGAGCCTGGAGCTGCCGGACGTAGACTGGTACCGAGCT
CGAATTCACTGGCCGTCGTTTTACAACGTCGTGACTGGGAAAACCCTGGCGTTACCCAACTTAATCGCCT
TGCAGCACATCCCCCTTTCGCCAGCTGGCGTAATAGCGAAGAGGCCCGCACCGATCGCCCTTCCCAACAG
TTGCGCAGCCTGAATGGCGAATGGCGCCTGATGCGGTATTTTCTCCTTACGCATCTGTGCGGTATTTCAC
ACCGCATATGGTGCACTCTCAGTACAATCTGCTCTGATGCCGCATAGTTAAGCCAGCCCCGACACCCGCC
AACACCCGCTGACGCGCCCTGACGGGCTTGTCTGCTCCCGGCATCCGCTTACAGACAAGCTGTGACCGTC
TCCGGGAGCTGCATGTGTCAGAGGTTTTCACCGTCATCACCGAAACGCGCGAGACGAAAGGGCCTCGTGA
TACGCCTATTTTTATAGGTTAATGTCATGATAATAATGGTTTCTTAGACGTCAGGTGGCACTTTTCGGGG
AAATGTGCGCGGAACCCCTATTTGTTTATTTTTCTAAATACATTCAAATATGTATCCGCTCATGAGACAA
TAACCCTGATAAATGCTTCAATAATATTGAAAAAGGAAGAGTATGAGTATTCAACATTTCCGTGTCGCCC
TTATTCCCTTTTTTGCGGCATTTTGCCTTCCTGTTTTTGCTCACCCAGAAACGCTGGTGAAAGTAAAAGA
TGCTGAAGATCAGTTGGGTGCACGAGTGGGTTACATCGAACTGGATCTCAACAGCGGTAAGATCCTTGAG
AGTTTTCGCCCCGAAGAACGTTTTCCAATGATGAGCACTTTTAAAGTTCTGCTATGTGGCGCGGTATTAT
CCCGTATTGACGCCGGGCAAGAGCAACTCGGTCGCCGCATACACTATTCTCAGAATGACTTGGTTGAGTA
CTCACCAGTCACAGAAAAGCATCTTACGGATGGCATGACAGTAAGAGAATTATGCAGTGCTGCCATAACC
ATGAGTGATAACACTGCGGCCAACTTACTTCTGACAACGATCGGAGGACCGAAGGAGCTAACCGCTTTTT
TGCACAACATGGGGGATCATGTAACTCGCCTTGATCGTTGGGAACCGGAGCTGAATGAAGCCATACCAAA
CGACGAGCGTGACACCACGATGCCTGTAGCAATGGCAACAACGTTGCGCAAACTATTAACTGGCGAACTA
CTTACTCTAGCTTCCCGGCAACAATTAATAGACTGGATGGAGGCGGATAAAGTTGCAGGACCACTTCTGC
GCTCGGCCCTTCCGGCTGGCTGGTTTATTGCTGATAAATCTGGAGCCGGTGAGCGTGGGTCTCGCGGTAT
CATTGCAGCACTGGGGCCAGATGGTAAGCCCTCCCGTATCGTAGTTATCTACACGACGGGGAGTCAGGCA
ACTATGGATGAACGAAATAGACAGATCGCTGAGATAGGTGCCTCACTGATTAAGCATTGGTAACTGTCAG
ACCAAGTTTACTCATATATACTTTAGATTGATTTAAAACTTCATTTTTAATTTAAAAGGATCTAGGTGAA
GATCCTTTTTGATAATCTCATGACCAAAATCCCTTAACGTGAGTTTTCGTTCCACTGAGCGTCAGACCCC
GTAGAAAAGATCAAAGGATCTTCTTGAGATCCTTTTTTTCTGCGCGTAATCTGCTGCTTGCAAACAAAAA
AACCACCGCTACCAGCGGTGGTTTGTTTGCCGGATCAAGAGCTACCAACTCTTTTTCCGAAGGTAACTGG
CTTCAGCAGAGCGCAGATACCAAATACTGTTCTTCTAGTGTAGCCGTAGTTAGGCCACCACTTCAAGAAC
TCTGTAGCACCGCCTACATACCTCGCTCTGCTAATCCTGTTACCAGTGGCTGCTGCCAGTGGCGATAAGT
CGTGTCTTACCGGGTTGGACTCAAGACGATAGTTACCGGATAAGGCGCAGCGGTCGGGCTGAACGGGGGG
TTCGTGCACACAGCCCAGCTTGGAGCGAACGACCTACACCGAACT
Features (pLannotate 1.2.2; 13 found; start..end, strand, type, name):
    400..492     +  CDS            lacI (fragment): lac repressor; lacI; The lac repressor binds to the lac operator to inhibit transcription in E. coli. This inhibition can be relieved by adding lactose or isopropyl-β-D-thiogalactopyranoside (IPTG).
    505..526     +  protein_bind   CAP binding site: CAP binding activates transcription in the presence of cAMP. E. coli catabolite activator protein
    541..571     +  promoter       lac promoter: promoter for the E. coli lac operon
    579..595     +  protein_bind   lac operator: The lac repressor binds to the lac operator to inhibit transcription in E. coli. This inhibition can be relieved by adding lactose or isopropyl-β-D-thiogalactopyranoside (IPTG). lac repressor encoded by lacI
    632..656     -  misc_feature   MCS (fragment): pUC18/19 multiple cloning site
   1356..2071    +  CDS            SiriusGFP (fragment): enhanced GFP (EGFP) derivative that exhibits robust folding and enhanced photostability (Zhong et al., 2019) mammalian codon-optimized
   2103..2159    +  CDS            Npm1 (fragment): NPM_MOUSE - Experimental evidence at protein level: Swiss-Prot protein existence level 1. Involved in diverse cellular processes such as ribosome biogenesis, centrosome duplication, protein chaperoning, histone assembly, cell proliferation, and regulation of tumor suppressors p53/TP53 and ARF. Binds ribosome presumably to drive ribosome nuclear export. Associated with nucleolar ribonucleoprotein structures and bind single-stranded nucleic acids. Acts as a chaperonin for the core histones H3, H2B and H4. Stimulates APEX1 endonuclease activity on apurinic/apyrimidinic (AP) double-stranded DNA bu
   2664..2821    +  CDS            lacZα (fragment): LacZα fragment of β-galactosidase; lacZ fragment
   2827..2926    -  misc_feature   bom (fragment): basis of mobility region from pBR322
   3028..3063    -  CDS            rop (fragment): Rop protein, which maintains plasmids at low copy number; rop
   3158..3262    +  promoter       AmpR promoter: bla
   3263..4123    +  CDS            AmpR: β-lactamase; bla; confers resistance to ampicillin, carbenicillin, and related antibiotics
   4294..217     +  rep_origin     ori (across the origin): high-copy-number ColE1/pMB1/pBR322/pUC origin of replication
