[The description below was written by a language model from this plasmid's Addgene catalogue record and pLannotate feature annotations shown in this document.]
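Description:
pUC19_msfGFP-NPM1-repair-template for HCT116 is a 4,665 nt homology-directed repair donor plasmid built on the pUC19 cloning backbone and catalogued as a CRISPR-type vector. It is intended for knocking the green fluorescent protein msfGFP into the endogenous human NPM1 locus, and its name indicates that it was designed for the HCT116 cell line. In E. coli it is maintained at high copy number through the ColE1/pUC origin and selected with ampicillin via the β-lactamase gene and its native promoter. The remaining backbone annotations are standard pUC19 remnants with no role in the editing application: the lac promoter and operator, the CAP binding site, fragments of lacI and lacZα, short bom and rop fragments, and a residual piece of the multiple cloning site. The insert was placed at that site by Gibson assembly.

The payload sits between the MCS remnant and the lacZα fragment. The annotation software detects a GFP-family coding sequence of about 0.7 kb, matched to SiriusGFP as the closest library entry but corresponding to the msfGFP named in the record. A short stretch matching nucleophosmin coding sequence follows it closely; this was called against the mouse protein, although the record gives the insert as human. This order suggests that the fluorescent protein is fused upstream of NPM1 coding sequence, though the record does not state the tag position. The unannotated regions flanking these features presumably serve as the NPM1 genomic homology arms, but their boundaries are not recorded. No mammalian promoter, selection cassette, guide RNA or Cas9 is annotated, so expression of the fusion would depend on the endogenous NPM1 promoter after integration, and the nuclease components must be supplied separately. The resulting cells express fluorescently tagged endogenous NPM1, a nucleolar protein, for live imaging in work on biomolecular condensates.
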