Addgene plasmid #238245: pUC19_msfGFP-NPM1-repair-template for HCT116
Purpose: For knock-in msfGFP to NPM1 locus
Depositing lab: Denes Hnisz. Depositing organization: Max Planck Institute for Molecular Genetics. Publication: Probing condensate microenvironments with a micropeptide killswitch. Zhang Y, Stoppelkamp I, Fernandez-Pernas P, Allram M, Charman M, Magalhaes AP, Piedavent-Salomon M, Sommer G, Sung YC, Meyer K, Grams N, Halko E, Dongre S, Meierhofer D, Malszycki M, Ilik IA, Aktas T, Kraushar ML, Vastenhouw N, Weitzman MD, Grebien F, Niskanen H, Hnisz D. Nature. 2025 Jun 4. doi: 10.1038/s41586-025-09141-5. PubMed 40468084.
Backbone
  Vector backbone: pUC19
  Vector type: CRISPR
Growth in bacteria
  Bacterial resistance: Ampicillin, 100 μg/mL
  Growth temperature: 37°C
  Growth strain: DH5alpha
  Copy number: High Copy
Gene/Insert
  Gene/Insert name: NPM1
  Species: H. sapiens (human)
  Cloning method: Gibson Cloning
Terms and licenses: Academic/Nonprofit Terms; Industry Terms: Not Available to Industry
How to cite: pUC19_msfGFP-NPM1-repair-template for HCT116 was a gift from Denes Hnisz (Addgene plasmid # 238245 ; http://n2t.net/addgene:238245 ; RRID:Addgene_238245)
